>Addgene plasmid #121197 | pMK407 (BSD-P2A-mAID-Nluc) | addgene full sequence | sequence record 235301 | Addgene NGS Result
TTACGCCAGCTGGCGAAAGGGGGATGTGCTGCAAGGCGATTAAGTTGGGTAACGCCAGGGTTTTCCCAGT
CACGACGTTGTAAAACGACGGCCAGTGAGCGCGCGTAATACGACTCACTATAGGGCGAATTGGGTACCGG
GCCCCCCCTCGAGGTCGACGGTATCGATAAGCTTGATATCGCCACCATGGCCAAGCCTTTGTCTCAAGAA
GAATCCACCCTCATTGAAAGAGCAACGGCTACAATCAACAGCATCCCCATCTCTGAAGACTACAGCGTCG
CCAGCGCAGCTCTCTCTAGCGACGGCCGCATCTTCACTGGTGTCAATGTATATCATTTTACTGGGGGACC
TTGTGCAGAACTCGTGGTGCTGGGCACTGCTGCTGCTGCGGCAGCTGGCAACCTGACTTGTATCGTCGCG
ATCGGAAATGAGAACAGGGGCATCTTGAGCCCCTGCGGACGGTGCCGACAGGTGCTTCTCGATCTGCATC
CTGGGATCAAAGCCATAGTGAAGGACAGTGATGGACAGCCGACGGCAGTTGGGATTCGTGAATTGCTGCC
CTCTGGTTATGTGTGGGAGGGCTCAGGAAGCGGAGCTACTAACTTCAGCCTGCTGAAGCAGGCTGGAGAC
GTGGAGGAGAACCCTGGACCTAGATCTAAGGAGAAGAGTGCTTGTCCTAAAGATCCAGCCAAACCTCCGG
CCAAGGCACAAGTTGTGGGATGGCCACCGGTGAGATCATACCGGAAGAACGTGATGGTTTCCTGCCAAAA
ATCAAGCGGTGGCCCGGAGGCGGCGGCGTTCGTGAAGGTATCAATGGACGGAGCACCGTACTTGAGGAAA
ATCGATTTGAGGATGTATAAAGCTAGCATGGTCTTCACACTCGAAGATTTCGTTGGGGACTGGCGACAGA
CAGCCGGCTACAACCTGGACCAAGTCCTTGAACAGGGAGGTGTGTCCAGTTTGTTTCAGAATCTCGGGGT
GTCCGTAACTCCGATCCAAAGGATTGTCCTGAGCGGTGAAAATGGGCTGAAGATCGACATCCATGTCATC
ATCCCGTATGAAGGTCTGAGCGGCGACCAAATGGGCCAGATCGAAAAAATTTTTAAGGTGGTGTACCCTG
TGGATGATCATCACTTTAAGGTGATCCTGCACTATGGCACACTGGTAATCGACGGGGTTACGCCGAACAT
GATCGACTATTTCGGACGGCCGTATGAAGGCATCGCCGTGTTCGACGGCAAAAAGATCACTGTAACAGGG
ACCCTGTGGAACGGCAACAAAATTATCGACGAGCGCCTGATCAACCCCGACGGCTCCCTGCTGTTCCGAG
TAACCATCAACGGAGTGACCGGCTGGCGGCTGTGCGAACGCATTCTGGCGGGCGCTGGTGCAGGGGCCGG
CGCCGGATCCACTAGTTCTAGAGCGGCCGCCACCGCGGTGGAGCTCCAGCTTTTGTTCCCTTTAGTGAGG
GTTAATTGCGCGCTTGGCGTAATCATGGTCATAGCTGTTTCCTGTGTGAAATTGTTATCCGCTCACAATT
CCACACAACATACGAGCCGGAAGCATAAAGTGTAAAGCCTGGGGTGCCTAATGAGTGAGCTAACTCACAT
TAATTGCGTTGCGCTCACTGCCCGCTTTCCAGTCGGGAAACCTGTCGTGCCAGCTGCATTAATGAATCGG
CCAACGCGCGGGGAGAGGCGGTTTGCGTATTGGGCGCTCTTCCGCTTCCTCGCTCACTGACTCGCTGCGC
TCGGTCGTTCGGCTGCGGCGAGCGGTATCAGCTCACTCAAAGGCGGTAATACGGTTATCCACAGAATCAG
GGGATAACGCAGGAAAGAACATGTGAGCAAAAGGCCAGCAAAAGGCCAGGAACCGTAAAAAGGCCGCGTT
GCTGGCGTTTTTCCATAGGCTCCGCCCCCCTGACGAGCATCACAAAAATCGACGCTCAAGTCAGAGGTGG
CGAAACCCGACAGGACTATAAAGATACCAGGCGTTTCCCCCTGGAAGCTCCCTCGTGCGCTCTCCTGTTC
CGACCCTGCCGCTTACCGGATACCTGTCCGCCTTTCTCCCTTCGGGAAGCGTGGCGCTTTCTCATAGCTC
ACGCTGTAGGTATCTCAGTTCGGTGTAGGTCGTTCGCTCCAAGCTGGGCTGTGTGCACGAACCCCCCGTT
CAGCCCGACCGCTGCGCCTTATCCGGTAACTATCGTCTTGAGTCCAACCCGGTAAGACACGACTTATCGC
CACTGGCAGCAGCCACTGGTAACAGGATTAGCAGAGCGAGGTATGTAGGCGGTGCTACAGAGTTCTTGAA
GTGGTGGCCTAACTACGGCTACACTAGAAGAACAGTATTTGGTATCTGCGCTCTGCTGAAGCCAGTTACC
TTCGGAAAAAGAGTTGGTAGCTCTTGATCCGGCAAACAAACCACCGCTGGTAGCGGTGGTTTTTTTGTTT
GCAAGCAGCAGATTACGCGCAGAAAAAAAGGATCTCAAGAAGATCCTTTGATCTTTTCTACGGGGTCTGA
CGCTCAGTGGAACGAAAACTCACGTTAAGGGATTTTGGTCATGAGATTATCAAAAAGGATCTTCACCTAG
ATCCTTTTAAATTAAAAATGAAGTTTTAAATCAATCTAAAGTATATATGAGTAAACTTGGTCTGACAGTT
ACCAATGCTTAATCAGTGAGGCACCTATCTCAGCGATCTGTCTATTTCGTTCATCCATAGTTGCCTGACT
CCCCGTCGTGTAGATAACTACGATACGGGAGGGCTTACCATCTGGCCCCAGTGCTGCAATGATACCGCGA
GACCCACGCTCACCGGCTCCAGATTTATCAGCAATAAACCAGCCAGCCGGAAGGGCCGAGCGCAGAAGTG
GTCCTGCAACTTTATCCGCCTCCATCCAGTCTATTAATTGTTGCCGGGAAGCTAGAGTAAGTAGTTCGCC
AGTTAATAGTTTGCGCAACGTTGTTGCCATTGCTACAGGCATCGTGGTGTCACGCTCGTCGTTTGGTATG
GCTTCATTCAGCTCCGGTTCCCAACGATCAAGGCGAGTTACATGATCCCCCATGTTGTGCAAAAAAGCGG
TTAGCTCCTTCGGTCCTCCGATCGTTGTCAGAAGTAAGTTGGCCGCAGTGTTATCACTCATGGTTATGGC
AGCACTGCATAATTCTCTTACTGTCATGCCATCCGTAAGATGCTTTTCTGTGACTGGTGAGTACTCAACC
AAGTCATTCTGAGAATAGTGTATGCGGCGACCGAGTTGCTCTTGCCCGGCGTCAATACGGGATAATACCG
CGCCACATAGCAGAACTTTAAAAGTGCTCATCATTGGAAAACGTTCTTCGGGGCGAAAACTCTCAAGGAT
CTTACCGCTGTTGAGATCCAGTTCGATGTAACCCACTCGTGCACCCAACTGATCTTCAGCATCTTTTACT
TTCACCAGCGTTTCTGGGTGAGCAAAAACAGGAAGGCAAAATGCCGCAAAAAAGGGAATAAGGGCGACAC
GGAAATGTTGAATACTCATACTCTTCCTTTTTCAATATTATTGAAGCATTTATCAGGGTTATTGTCTCAT
GAGCGGATACATATTTGAATGTATTTAGAAAAATAAACAAATAGGGGTTCCGCGCACATTTCCCCGAAAA
GTGCCACCTG
[124 nt withheld, positions 3651-3774]
C
[91 nt withheld, positions 3776-3866]
A
[49 nt withheld, positions 3868-3916]
CCTTTGACGTTGGAGTCCACGTTCTTT
[37 nt withheld, positions 3944-3980]
ACCCTATCTCGGTCTATTCTTTTGATTTATAAGGGATTTTGCCGATTTCGGCCTATTGGTTAAAAAAATG
AGCTGATTTAACAAAAATTTAACGCGAATTTTAACAAAATATTAACGCTTACAATTTCCATTCGCCATTC
AGGCTGCGCAACTGTTGGGAAGGGCGATCGGTGCGGGCCTCTTCGCTA
Features (pLannotate 1.2.2; 16 found; start..end, strand, type, name):
    106..124     +  promoter       T7 promoter: promoter for bacteriophage T7 RNA polymerase
    133..181     -  misc_feature   MCS (fragment): pBluescript multiple cloning site
    187..583     +  CDS            BSD (fragment): blasticidin S deaminase; Aspergillus terreus BSD; confers resistance to blasticidin
    658..861     +  CDS            mini-AID: minimal degron from the auxin-responsive IAA17 protein of Arabidopsis thaliana (Kubota et al., 2013) acts as an auxin-inducible degron (AID) in the presence of TIR1
    868..1380    +  CDS            Nluc: NanoLuc® luciferase human codon-optimized
   1405..1446    -  misc_feature   MCS (fragment): pBluescript multiple cloning site
   1459..1477    -  promoter       T3 promoter: promoter for bacteriophage T3 RNA polymerase
   1522..1538    -  protein_bind   lac operator: The lac repressor binds to the lac operator to inhibit transcription in E. coli. This inhibition can be relieved by adding lactose or isopropyl-β-D-thiogalactopyranoside (IPTG). lac repressor encoded by lacI
   1546..1576    -  promoter       lac promoter: promoter for the E. coli lac operon
   1591..1612    -  protein_bind   CAP binding site: CAP binding activates transcription in the presence of cAMP. E. coli catabolite activator protein
   1625..1717    -  CDS            lacI (fragment): lac repressor; lacI; The lac repressor binds to the lac operator to inhibit transcription in E. coli. This inhibition can be relieved by adding lactose or isopropyl-β-D-thiogalactopyranoside (IPTG).
   1900..2488    -  rep_origin     ori: high-copy-number ColE1/pMB1/pBR322/pUC origin of replication
   2659..3519    -  CDS            AmpR: β-lactamase; bla; confers resistance to ampicillin, carbenicillin, and related antibiotics
   3520..3624    -  promoter       AmpR promoter: bla
   3651..4009    +  rep_origin     f1 ori (sequence partly withheld): f1 bacteriophage origin of replication; arrow indicates direction of (+) strand synthesis
   4111..98      -  CDS            lacZα (fragment) (across the origin): LacZα fragment of β-galactosidase; lacZ fragment
