[The description below was written by a language model from this plasmid's Addgene catalogue record and pLannotate feature annotations shown in this document.]
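Description:
pMK407 is a 4.2 kb pBluescript-based plasmid that carries a promoterless tagging cassette, BSD-P2A-mAID-Nluc, intended for N-terminal tagging of endogenous genes by CRISPR-assisted knock-in. It is catalogued as a CRISPR-type vector, but the feature table shows no Cas9 or guide RNA elements, so it serves as the source of the donor cassette rather than as a nuclease plasmid. It is maintained in E. coli as a high-copy plasmid through its ColE1/pUC origin and selected with ampicillin via the β-lactamase gene. The usual pBluescript elements remain: an f1 origin, lac promoter/operator and lacZα fragments, and T7 and T3 promoters flanking the split multiple cloning site into which the cassette was inserted.

The synthetic insert reads, in one orientation, blasticidin S deaminase (BSD), a P2A self-cleaving peptide (named in the insert and presumably occupying the unannotated gap between BSD and the degron), the mini-AID degron derived from Arabidopsis IAA17, and human codon-optimised NanoLuc luciferase. No mammalian promoter or homology arms are annotated. The design therefore implies that the cassette is placed in frame at the start of a target coding sequence, with homology arms supplied by the user. The target gene's own promoter would then drive a single transcript. P2A separates the blasticidin resistance protein, used to select correctly integrated clones, from the mAID-Nluc-tagged target protein.

In cells expressing the auxin receptor TIR1, adding auxin triggers rapid degradation of the mAID-fused protein. The NanoLuc moiety gives a sensitive luminescent readout of protein levels. The associated publication concerns the generation of conditional AID cell lines and control of degron-fused proteins.
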