Addgene plasmid #121197: pMK407 (BSD-P2A-mAID-Nluc)
Purpose: N-terminal tagging
Depositing lab: Masato Kanemaki. Publication: Generation of conditional auxin-inducible degron (AID) cells and tight control of degron-fused proteins using the degradation inhibitor auxinole. Yesbolatova A, Natsume T, Hayashi KI, Kanemaki MT. Methods. 2019 Apr 23. pii: S1046-2023(18)30331-1. doi: 10.1016/j.ymeth.2019.04.010. PubMed 31026591.
Backbone
  Vector backbone: pBluescript
  Vector type: CRISPR
Growth in bacteria
  Bacterial resistance: Ampicillin, 100 μg/mL
  Growth temperature: 37°C
  Growth strain: DH5alpha
  Copy number: High Copy
Gene/Insert
  Gene/Insert name: BSD-P2A-mAID-Nluc
  Species: Synthetic
  Cloning method: Restriction Enzyme; 5′ cloning site Unknown (unknown if destroyed); 3′ cloning site Unknown (unknown if destroyed)
Terms and licenses: Academic/Nonprofit Terms; Industry Terms: Not Available to Industry
How to cite: pMK407 (BSD-P2A-mAID-Nluc) was a gift from Masato Kanemaki (Addgene plasmid # 121197 ; http://n2t.net/addgene:121197 ; RRID:Addgene_121197)
